>Addgene plasmid #218756 | pAAV-hSyn-ConVERGD-ConFoff-TVA(mChr)-W3SL | addgene full sequence | sequence record 432150 | Addgene NGS Result
TTGCCCGGCGTCAATACGGGATAATACCGCGCCACATAGCAGAACTTTAAAAGTGCTCATCATTGGAAAA
CGTTCTTCGGGGCGAAAACTCTCAAGGATCTTACCGCTGTTGAGATCCAGTTCGATGTAACCCACTCGTG
CACCCAACTGATCTTCAGCATCTTTTACTTTCACCAGCGTTTCTGGGTGAGCAAAAACAGGAAGGCAAAA
TGCCGCAAAAAAGGGAATAAGGGCGACACGGAAATGTTGAATACTCATACTCTTCCTTTTTCAATATTAT
TGAAGCATTTATCAGGGTTATTGTCTCATGAGCGGATACATATTTGAATGTATTTAGAAAAATAAACAAA
TAGGGGTTCCGCGCACATTTCCCCGAAAAGTGCCACCTGACGTCTAAGAAACCATTATTATCATGACATT
AACCTATAAAAATAGGCGTATCACGAGGCCCTTTTGTCTCGCGCGTTTCGGTGATGACGGTGAAAACCTC
TGACACATGCAGCTCCCGGAGACTGTCACAGCTTGTCTGTAAGCGGATGCCGGGAGCAGACAAGCCCGTC
AGGGCGCGTCAGCGGGTGTTGGCGGGTGTCGGGGCTGGCTTAACTATGCGGCATCAGAGCAGATTGTACT
GAGAGTGCACCATATGCGGTGTGAAATACCGCACAGATGCGTAAGGAGAAAATACCGCATCAGGCGCCAT
TCGCCATTCAGGCTGCGCAACTGTTGGGAAGGGCGATCGGTGCGGGCCTCTTCGCTATTACGCCAGCTGG
CGAAAGGGGGATGTGCTGCAAGGCGATTAAGTTGGGTAACGCCAGGGTTTTCCCAGTCACGACGTTGTAA
AACGACGGCCAGTGAATTGACGCGTATTGGGATCCAATCCTGCAGGCAGCTGCGCGCTCGCTCGCTCACT
GAGGCCGCCCGGGCGTCGGGCGACCTTTGGTCGCCCGGCCTCAGTGAGCGAGCGAGCGCGCAGAGAGGGA
GTGGCCAACTCCATCACTAGGGGTTCCTGCGGCCGCAGATGCTGCACGGGCCCGCGATCGCAGTGCAAGT
GGGTTTTAGGACCAGGATGAGGCGGGGTGGGGGTGCCTACCTGACGACCGACCCCGACCCACTGGACAAG
CACCCAACCCCCATTCCCCAAATTGCGCATCCCCTATCAGAGAGGGGGAGGGGAAACAGGATGCGGCGAG
GCGCGTGCGCACTGCCAGCTTCAGCACCGCGGACAGTGCCTTCGCCCCCGCCTGGCGGCGCGCGCCACCG
CCGCCTCAGCACTGAAGGCGCGCTGACGTCACTCGCCGGTCCCCCGCAAACTCCCCTTCCCGGCCACCTT
GGTCGCGTCCGCGCCGCCGCCGGCCCAGCCGGACCGCACCACGCGAGGCGCGAGATAGGGGGGCACGGGC
GCGACCATCTGCGCTGCGGCGCCGGCGACTCAGCGCTGCCTCAGTCTGCGGTGGGCAGCGGAGGAGTCGT
GTCGTGCCTGAGAGCGCAGGGTACCGCTAGCATAACTTCGTATAGGATACTTTATACGAAGTTATGTAGC
TGGAGCAATTTGAAAAGATTGTTGTATTACCTCTAGCTGCGCTTAATAACTTCGTATAGTATACCTTATA
CGAAGTTATGTCGACCTTAAGGAAGTTCCTATTCTCTAGAAAGTATAGGAACTTCGCAGAATGGTAGCTG
GATTGTAGCTGCTATTAGCAATATGAAACCTCTTAGAAGTTCCTATTCTTCAAAAGGTATAGGAACTTCT
TTCTTTCTTTGCGCGTCCTGGATTCGCGGAAACGCGTACATCCAGCTGACGAGTCCCAAATAGGACGAAA
CGCGCTTTTCTTTTTGTTTTTGAAGTTCCTATACTTTCTAGAGAATAGGAACTTCTAAGCAGACAATCTT
GTAATACATCAGCAGCTAGTAGATTGCTCCAGCTAGAAGTTCCTATACCTTTTGAAGAATAGGAACTTCG
AATTCATGCATGTGCATGCTTACTTGTACAGCTCGTCCATGCCGCCGGTGGAGTGGCGGCCCTCGGCGCG
TTCGTACTGTTCCACGATGGTGTAGTCCTCGTTGTGGGAGGTGATGTCCAACTTGATGTTGACGTTGTAG
GCGCCGGGCAGCTGCACGGGCTTCTTGGCCTTGTAGGTGGTCTTGACCTCAGCGTCGTAGTGGCCGCCGT
CCTTCAGCTTCAGCCTCTGCTTGATCTCGCCCTTCAGGGCGCCGTCCTCGGGGTACATCCGCTCGGAGGA
GGCCTCCCAGCCCATGGTCTTCTTCTGCATTACGGGGCCGTCGGAGGGGAAGTTGGTGCCGCGCAGCTTC
ACCTTGTAGATGAACTCGCCGTCCTGCAGGGAGGAGTCCTGGGTCACGGTCACCACGCCGCCGTCCTCGA
AGTTCATCACGCGCTCCCACTTGAAGCCCTCGGGGAAGGACAGCTTCAAGTAGTCGGGGATGTCGGCGGG
GTGCTTCACGTAGGCCTTGGAGCCGTACATGAACTGAGGGGACAGGATGTCCCAGGCGAAGGGCAGGGGG
CCACCCTTGGTCACCTTCAGCTTGGCGGTCTGGGTGCCCTCGTAGGGGCGGCCCTCGCCCTCGCCCTCGA
TCTCGAACTCGTGGCCGTTCACGGAGCCCTCCATGTGCACCTTGAAGCGCATGAACTCCTTGATGATGGC
CATGTTATCCTCCTCGCCCTTGCTCACCCCACCCCCCTTGGATGCGCTTTCAAGACTGAAGATGTCAGAC
CTGCTTTTTGCTTTGGACTTCCCCCATGCAGCGATACCACCCACAGCTACCAGGCAGCACAGGAGCACTG
CAGTGATCAGCATCCACATGCGGCCGTGATTCCTGGCTGGCAGAGCACGTCCAGGAGCAGGGGCAGTGGG
AGCCTCTGTGCCGTTGTCCGTGGGCACCGCGGGGATCGCGCTGGTCCCGCAGCCCCACTCGTCCCGCCCG
TCGTCGCAGTCGGGGTGTCCGTCGCACAGCCAGTCCTGCGGGTAACACTCCCCGTGGGCACCGGGCGGCT
CCGAGCAGCGGAACTGACCGGGGGGGCAACGGGACAAAGAACCGTTACCGGACCCGTTACCGGTCACGTT
ACCGGGCAGCAGCAGCAGCAGCAGCGCGGGCAGCAGCCGCGCCATGGTGGCACTAGTACCGGTCTCGAGA
TAACTTCGTATAAAGTATCCTATACGAAGTTATTTGCCTTAACCCAGAAATTATCACTGTTATTCTTTAG
ATAGGTGCAAAGAATAACTTCGTATAAGGTATACTATACGAAGTTATCGTACGAAGCTTTCTAGAGCTTA
GCCGATTCGATATTCGATGCCCGAGATAATCAACCTCTGGATTACAAAATTTGTGAAAGATTGACTGGTA
TTCTTAACTATGTTGCTCCTTTTACGCTATGTGGATACGCTGCTTTAATGCCTTTGTATCATGCTATTGC
TTCCCGTATGGCTTTCATTTTCTCCTCCTTGTATAAATCCTGGTTAGTTCTTGCCACGGCGGAACTCATC
GCCGCCTGCCTTGCCCGCTGCTGGACAGGGGCTCGGCTGTTGGGCACTGACAATTCCGTGGTGTTTATTT
GTGAAATTTGTGATGCTATTGCTTTATTTGTAACCATCTAGCTTTATTTGTGAAATTTGTGATGCTATTG
CTTTATTTGTAACCATTATAAGCTGCAATAAACAAGTTAACAACAACAATTGCATTCATTTTATGTTTCA
GGTTCAGGGGGAGATGTGGGAGGTTTTTTAAAGCGGCCGGTAACCGGAGCTCCAGGAACCCCTAGTGATG
GAGTTGGCCACTCCCTCTCTGCGCGCTCGCTCGCTCACTGAGGCCGGGCGACCAAAGGTCGCCCGACGCC
CGGGCTTTGCCCGGGCGGCCTCAGTGAGCGAGCGAGCGCGCAGCTGCCTGCAGGATTGGATCCCAATGGC
GCGCCGAGCTTGGCGTAATCATGGTCATAGCTGTTTCCTGTGTGAAATTGTTATCCGCTCACAATTCCAC
ACAACATACGAGCCGGAAGCATAAAGTGTAAAGCCTGGGGTGCCTAATGAGTGAGCTAACTCACATTAAT
TGCGTTGCGCTCACTGCCCGCTTTCCAGTCGGGAAACCTGTCGTGCCAGCTGCATTAATGAATCGGCCAA
CGCGCGGGGAGAGGCGGTTTGCGTATTGGGCGCTCTTCCGCTTCCTCGCTCACTGACTCGCTGCGCTCGG
TCGTTCGGCTGCGGCGAGCGGTATCAGCTCACTCAAAGGCGGTAATACGGTTATCCACAGAATCAGGGGA
TAACGCAGGAAAGAACATGTGAGCAAAAGGCCAGCAAAAGGCCAGGAACCGTAAAAAGGCCGCGTTGCTG
GCGTTTTTCCATAGGCTCCGCCCCCCTGACGAGCATCACAAAAATCGACGCTCAAGTCAGAGGTGGCGAA
ACCCGACAGGACTATAAAGATACCAGGCGTTTCCCCCTGGAAGCTCCCTCGTGCGCTCTCCTGTTCCGAC
CCTGCCGCTTACCGGATACCTGTCCGCCTTTCTCCCTTCGGGAAGCGTGGCGCTTTCTCATAGCTCACGC
TGTAGGTATCTCAGTTCGGTGTAGGTCGTTCGCTCCAAGCTGGGCTGTGTGCACGAACCCCCCGTTCAGC
CCGACCGCTGCGCCTTATCCGGTAACTATCGTCTTGAGTCCAACCCGGTAAGACACGACTTATCGCCACT
GGCAGCAGCCACTGGTAACAGGATTAGCAGAGCGAGGTATGTAGGCGGTGCTACAGAGTTCTTGAAGTGG
TGGCCTAACTACGGCTACACTAGAAGAACAGTATTTGGTATCTGCGCTCTGCTGAAGCCAGTTACCTTCG
GAAAAAGAGTTGGTAGCTCTTGATCCGGCAAACAAACCACCGCTGGTAGCGGTGGTTTTTTTGTTTGCAA
GCAGCAGATTACGCGCAGAAAAAAAGGATCTCAAGAAGATCCTTTGATCTTTTCTACGGGGTCTGACGCT
CAGTGGAACGAAAACTCACGTTAAGGGATTTTGGTCATGAGATTATCAAAAAGGATCTTCACCTAGATCC
TTTTAAATTAAAAATGAAGTTTTAAATCAATCTAAAGTATATATGAGTAAACTTGGTCTGACAGTTACCA
ATGCTTAATCAGTGAGGCACCTATCTCAGCGATCTGTCTATTTCGTTCATCCATAGTTGCCTGACTCCCC
GTCGTGTAGATAACTACGATACGGGAGGGCTTACCATCTGGCCCCAGTGCTGCAATGATACCGCGAGAAC
CACGCTCACCGGCTCCAGATTTATCAGCAATAAACCAGCCAGCCGGAAGGGCCGAGCGCAGAAGTGGTCC
TGCAACTTTATCCGCCTCCATCCAGTCTATTAATTGTTGCCGGGAAGCTAGAGTAAGTAGTTCGCCAGTT
AATAGTTTGCGCAACGTTGTTGCCATTGCTACAGGCATCGTGGTGTCACGCTCGTCGTTTGGTATGGCTT
CATTCAGCTCCGGTTCCCAACGATCAAGGCGAGTTACATGATCCCCCATGTTGTGCAAAAAAGCGGTTAG
CTCCTTCGGTCCTCCGATCGTTGTCAGAAGTAAGTTGGCCGCAGTGTTATCACTCATGGTTATGGCAGCA
CTGCATAATTCTCTTACTGTCATGCCATCCGTAAGATGCTTTTCTGTGACTGGTGAGTACTCAACCAAGT
CATTCTGAGAATAGTGTATGCGGCGACCGAGTTGCTC
Features (pLannotate 1.2.2; 29 found; start..end, strand, type, name):
    259..363     -  promoter       AmpR promoter: bla
    458..493     +  CDS            rop (fragment): Rop protein, which maintains plasmids at low copy number; rop
    595..694     +  misc_feature   bom (fragment): basis of mobility region from pBR322
    700..857     -  CDS            lacZα (fragment): LacZα fragment of β-galactosidase; lacZ fragment
    890..917     +  repeat_region  AAV2 ITR (fragment): inverted terminal repeat of adeno-associated virus serotype 2 inverted
    946..973     +  repeat_region  AAV2 ITR (fragment): inverted terminal repeat of adeno-associated virus serotype 2 inverted
   1042..1489    +  promoter       hSyn promoter: human synapsin I promoter; confers neuron-specific expression (Kügler et al., 2003)
   1502..1535    +  protein_bind   lox2272: Cre-mediated recombination occurs in the 8-bp core sequence (GGATACTT). lox2272 sites are compatible with each other, but incompatible with loxP or loxN sites (Lee and Saito, 1988). Cre recombinase
   1586..1619    +  protein_bind   loxN: Cre-mediated recombination occurs in the 8-bp core sequence (GTATACCT). loxN sites are compatible with each other, but incompatible with loxP or lox2272 sites. Cre recombinase
   1632..1665    +  protein_bind   FRT (minimal): supports FLP-mediated excision but not integration (Turan and Bode, 2011) FLP recombinase from the Saccharomyces cerevisiae 2μ plasmid
   1666..1715    -  intron         β-globin intron (fragment): internally truncated intron from human β-globin
   1789..1838    +  ncRNA          Hammerhead 1: Accession: RF00163 - Hammerhead ribozyme (type I)
   1842..1875    -  protein_bind   FRT (minimal): supports FLP-mediated excision but not integration (Turan and Bode, 2011) FLP recombinase from the Saccharomyces cerevisiae 2μ plasmid
   1981..2688    -  CDS            mCherry: monomeric derivative of DsRed fluorescent protein (Shaner et al., 2004) mammalian codon-optimized
   2697..3125    -  CDS            RSVR_COTJA (fragment): Experimental evidence at protein level: Swiss-Prot protein existence level 1. Responsible for susceptibility to the retrovirus subgroup A Rous sarcoma virus. From Coturnix japonica (Japanese quail) (Coturnix coturnix japonica).
   3150..3183    -  protein_bind   lox2272: Cre-mediated recombination occurs in the 8-bp core sequence (GGATACTT). lox2272 sites are compatible with each other, but incompatible with loxP or loxN sites (Lee and Saito, 1988). Cre recombinase
   3184..3233    -  intron         β-globin intron (fragment): internally truncated intron from human β-globin
   3234..3267    -  protein_bind   loxN: Cre-mediated recombination occurs in the 8-bp core sequence (GTATACCT). loxN sites are compatible with each other, but incompatible with loxP or lox2272 sites. Cre recombinase
   3318..3475    +  misc_feature   WPRE (fragment): woodchuck hepatitis virus posttranscriptional regulatory element
   3481..3565    +  misc_feature   WPRE (fragment): woodchuck hepatitis virus posttranscriptional regulatory element
   3564..3607    -  polyA_signal   SV40 poly(A) signal (fragment): SV40 polyadenylation signal
   3611..3678    -  polyA_signal   SV40 poly(A) signal (fragment): SV40 polyadenylation signal
   3764..3904    +  repeat_region  AAV2 ITR: inverted terminal repeat of adeno-associated virus serotype 2 inverted
   3968..3984    -  protein_bind   lac operator: The lac repressor binds to the lac operator to inhibit transcription in E. coli. This inhibition can be relieved by adding lactose or isopropyl-β-D-thiogalactopyranoside (IPTG). lac repressor encoded by lacI
   3992..4022    -  promoter       lac promoter: promoter for the E. coli lac operon
   4037..4058    -  protein_bind   CAP binding site: CAP binding activates transcription in the presence of cAMP. E. coli catabolite activator protein
   4071..4163    -  CDS            lacI (fragment): lac repressor; lacI; The lac repressor binds to the lac operator to inhibit transcription in E. coli. This inhibition can be relieved by adding lactose or isopropyl-β-D-thiogalactopyranoside (IPTG).
   4346..4934    -  rep_origin     ori: high-copy-number ColE1/pMB1/pBR322/pUC origin of replication
   5105..258     -  CDS            AmpR (across the origin): β-lactamase; bla; confers resistance to ampicillin, carbenicillin, and related antibiotics
