[The description below was written by a language model from this plasmid's Addgene catalogue record and pLannotate feature annotations shown in this document.]
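Description:
pAAV-hSyn-ConVERGD-ConFoff-TVA(mChr)-W3SL is an AAV transfer plasmid (pAAV backbone, about 5.7 kb) for recombinase-gated neuronal expression of TVA-mCherry. It is maintained in E. coli through a ColE1/pUC-type origin and selected with ampicillin via the AmpR (β-lactamase) gene. The catalogue lists it as low copy, although the annotation describes the origin as a high-copy type. Remnants of lac and pBR322-derived backbone elements are also annotated. The expression cassette sits between AAV2 inverted terminal repeats, which allow packaging into recombinant AAV. The right ITR is annotated in full, while the left one is detected only as short fragments.

Within the ITRs, the neuron-specific human synapsin I (hSyn) promoter precedes a cassette in which the coding sequence is held in reverse orientation. That sequence consists of a quail-type TVA receptor fragment (the receptor for subgroup A avian sarcoma/leukosis virus) fused at its C terminus to mCherry. Oppositely oriented lox2272 and loxN pairs flank the cassette in a FLEx/DIO-style arrangement, so Cre should invert the cassette into the sense orientation and lock it there. The same region also carries β-globin intron fragments, along with a hammerhead ribozyme flanked by a pair of inverted minimal FRT sites. This layout implies that Flp changes the ribozyme's orientation to shut off expression, which would give the stated "Cre NOT Flp" (Con/Foff) logic, but the record does not spell out the mechanism. Downstream, truncated WPRE and SV40 poly(A) fragments correspond to the compact W3SL element, which enhances and terminates the transcript.

The stated purpose is intersectional expression of TVA-mCherry from a single vector in neurons that contain Cre but lack Flp. TVA is commonly used to make cells permissive to EnvA-pseudotyped viruses, though the record does not describe a downstream application.
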