Addgene plasmid #218756: pAAV-hSyn-ConVERGD-ConFoff-TVA(mChr)-W3SL
Purpose: Provides NOT intersectional (Cre NOT Flp) expression of TVA-mCherry
Depositing lab: Lindsay Schwarz. Depositing organization: St. Jude Children's Research Hospital. Publication: A Novel Single Vector Intersectional AAV Strategy for Interrogating Cellular Diversity and Brain Function. Hughes AC, Pollard BG, Xu B, Gammons JW, Chapman P, Bikoff JB, Schwarz LA. bioRxiv. 2023 Feb 8:2023.02.07.527312. doi: 10.1101/2023.02.07.527312. Preprint. PubMed 36798174.
Backbone
  Vector backbone: pAAV
  Backbone manufacturer: Azenta Life Sciences
  Vector type: AAV
Growth in bacteria
  Bacterial resistance: Ampicillin, 100 μg/mL
  Growth temperature: 30°C
  Growth strain: NEB Stable
  Copy number: Low Copy
Gene/Insert
  Gene/Insert name: TVA-mCherry
  Species: Synthetic
  Promoter: hSyn
  Tag / fusion protein: mCherry (C terminal on insert)
  Cloning method: Other
Terms and licenses: Academic/Nonprofit Terms; Industry Terms: Not Available to Industry
Depositor comments: Please visit https://doi.org/10.1101/2023.02.07.527312 for bioRxiv preprint.
How to cite: pAAV-hSyn-ConVERGD-ConFoff-TVA(mChr)-W3SL was a gift from Lindsay Schwarz (Addgene plasmid # 218756 ; http://n2t.net/addgene:218756 ; RRID:Addgene_218756)
